Addgene plasmid #15196: RCAS(B) En cRaxL deltaC (CC#523)
Depositing lab: Connie Cepko. Depositing organization: Harvard Medical School. Publication: The chicken RaxL gene plays a role in the initiation of photoreceptor differentiation. Chen CM, Cepko CL. Development. 2002 Dec . 129(23):5363-75. 10.1242/dev.00114 PubMed 12403708.
Backbone
  Vector backbone: RCASBP (B)
  Backbone size w/o insert (bp): 11600
  Vector type: Retroviral ; Avian expression
Growth in bacteria
  Bacterial resistance: Ampicillin, 100 μg/mL
  Growth temperature: 37°C
  Growth strain: DH5alpha
  Copy number: High Copy
Gene/Insert
  Gene/Insert name: RaxL (alt name: Rax2)
  Species: G. gallus (chicken)
  Cloning method: Restriction Enzyme; 5′ cloning site ClaI (not destroyed); 3′ cloning site ClaI (not destroyed)
  Sequencing primers: 5′ n/a
Terms and licenses: Academic/Nonprofit Terms; Industry Terms: Not Available to Industry
Depositor comments: A fusion construct containing the engrailed repressor domain and RaxL with deletion only of the oar/paired-tail motif.
How to cite: RCAS(B) En cRaxL deltaC (CC#523) was a gift from Connie Cepko (Addgene plasmid # 15196 ; http://n2t.net/addgene:15196 ; RRID:Addgene_15196)
