[The description below was written by a language model from this plasmid's Addgene catalogue record.]
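Description:
RCAS(B) En cRaxL deltaC is a replication-competent avian retroviral vector built on the RCASBP(B) backbone, which is listed at about 11.6 kb without the insert. RCAS vectors derive from Rous sarcoma virus: the src oncogene has been replaced by a unique ClaI cloning site, while the viral genes needed for replication remain. The transgene is generally expressed from a spliced message driven by the viral LTR, although no feature table is supplied here to confirm the individual elements. The "(B)" designation refers to the subgroup B envelope, which determines which avian cells the virus can enter. In bacteria the plasmid is maintained at high copy number under ampicillin selection.

The insert, cloned into the ClaI site with both flanking sites preserved, encodes a fusion of the engrailed transcriptional repressor domain to chicken RaxL (also called Rax2), a homeobox factor. According to the depositor, only the C-terminal OAR/paired-tail motif has been removed from the RaxL portion. Attaching the engrailed repressor domain to a DNA-binding transcription factor is a standard way to make a putative dominant-negative form. The chimera should still occupy the factor's target sites but actively repress them rather than regulate them normally.

Because the virus can spread from infected cells to their neighbours in susceptible avian tissue, the construct allows broad, sustained misexpression in chick embryos or cultured avian cells. The associated study concerns the role of RaxL in initiating photoreceptor differentiation, which suggests the construct was used to interfere with RaxL function in the developing chicken retina. The record gives no insert size, epitope tags or reporter.
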