>Addgene plasmid #15196 | RCAS(B) En cRaxL deltaC (CC#523) | addgene partial sequence | sequence record 21668 | RCAS-F 5'-ACATGGGTGGTGGTATAGCGCTTGCG-3'
GACAGCTATTGGTAATTGTGAAATACGCTTTTGTCTGTGTGCTGCAGGAGCTGAGCTGACTCTGCTGGTG
GCCTCGCGTACCACTGTGGCATCGATTCTAGACCACTGTGGCCAGGCGGTAGCTGGGACGTGCAGCCGAC
CACGATGTTCCTCAATAAGTGTGAGGGGGACCTGGGCGAGCTGCGGAAGCCGGGGGACAGCGAGGGGACC
CCTCCAGCTGCTGCTGAGGAGGAACAGCCCAAGAAGAAGCACCGGCGGAACCGCACCACGTTCACCACCT
ACCAGCTGCACGAGCTGGAGCGCGCCTTCGAGAAGTCCCACTACCCCGACGTGTACAGCCGCGAGGAGCT
GGCCATGAAGGTCAACCTGCCCGAGGTCCGCGTGCAGGTCTGGTTCCAGAACCGGCGAGCCAAGTGGAGG
CGGCAGGAGAAGATGGAGGCCAGCTCCATGAAGCTCCACGACACCCCCATGCTGTCCTTCAACCGGCCGC
CCATGACGGCCAACGTGGGGCCCATGAGCAACTCCCTCCCGCTTGACCCGTGGCTGACGTCGCCCATCTC
CAGCGCCACCCCGGTGCACAGCATCCCCGGCTTCATGGGAGCCCCCCAGGCCCTGCAGCCCCCCTATGGC
GGGCACTCCTTCCTCAACACCCCCCCGGGCATGGCTCAGGGCATGCAGCCCATGGAATTCCGCGATGCCC
TGGAGGATCGCTGCAGCCCACAGTCAGCGCCCAGCCCCATTACCCTACAAATGCAGCATC
